>Addgene plasmid #146497 | pAc5.1B-lambdaN-HA-DmGW182-MGW-Cterm_H | depositor full sequence | sequence record 288942 | Full Sequence
CTTCAAGGAATTAATTCTATATTCTAAAAACACAAATGATACTTCTAAAAAAAATCATGAATGGCATCAA
CTCTGAATCAAATCTTTGCAGATGCACCTACTTCTCATTTCCACTGTCACATCATTTTTCCAGATCTCGC
TGCCTGTTATGTGGCCCACAAACCAAGACACGTTTTATGGCCATTAAAGCTGGCTGATCGTCGCCAAACA
CCAAATACATATCAATATGTACATTCGAGAAAGAAGCGATCAAAGAAGCGTCTTCGGGCGAGTAGGAGAA
TGCGGAGGAGAAGGAGAACGAGCTGATCTAGTATCTCTCCACAATCCAATGCCAACTGACCAACTGGCCA
TATTCGGAGCAATTTGAAGCCAATTTCCATCGCCTGGCGATCGCTCCATTCTTGGCTATATGTTTTTCAC
CGTTCCCGGGGCCATTTTCAAAGACTCGTCGGTAAGATAAGATTGTGTCACTCGCTGTCTCTCTTCATTT
GTCGAAGAATGCTGAGGAATTTCGCGATGACGTCGGCGAGTATTTTGAAGAATGAGAATAATTTGTATTT
ATACGAAAATCAGTTAGTGGAATTTTCTACAAAAACATGTTATCTATAGATAATTTTGTTGCAAAATATG
TTGACTATGACAAAGATTGTATGTATATACCTTTAATGTATTCTCATTTTCTTATGTATTTATAATGGCA
ATGATGATACTGATGATATTTTAAGATGATGCCAGACCACAGGCTGATTTCTGCGTCTTTTGCCGAACGC
AGTGCATGTGCGGTTGTTGTTTTTTGGAATAGTTTCAATTTTCGGACTGTCCGCTTTGATTTCAGTTTCT
TGGCTTATTCAAAAAGCAAAGTAAAGCCAAAAAAGCGAGATGGCAATACCAAATGCGGCAAAACGGTAGT
GGAAGGAAAGGGGTGCGGGGCAGCGGAAGGAAGGGTGGGGCGGGGCGTGGCGGGGTCTGTGGCTGGGCGC
GACGTCACCGACGTTGGAGCCACTCCTTTGACCATGTGTGCGTGTGTGTATTATTCGTGTCTCGCCACTC
GCCGGTTGTTTTTTTCTTTTTATCTCGCTCTCTCTAGCGCCATCTCGTACGCATGCTCAACGCACCGCAT
GTTGCCGTGTCCTTTATGCGTCATTTTGGCTCGAAATAGGCAATTATTTAAACAAAGATTAGTCAACGAA
AACGCTAAAATAAATAAGTCTACAATATGGTTACTTATTGCCATGTGTGTGCAGCCAACGATAGCAACAA
AAGCAACAACACAGTGGCTTTCCCTCTTTCACTTTTTGTTTGCAAGCGCGTGCGAGCAAGACGGCACGAC
CGGCAAACGCAATTACGCTGACAAAGAGCAGACGAAGTTTTGGCCGAAAAACATCAAGGCGCCTGATACG
AATGCATTTGCAATAACAATTGCGATATTTAATATTGTTTATGAAGCTGTTTGACTTCAAAACACACAAA
AAAAAAAATAAAACAAATTATTTGAAAGAGAATTAGGAATCGGACAGCTTATCGTTACGGGCTAACAGCA
CACCGAGACGAAATAGCTTACCTGACGTCACAGCCTCTGGAAGAACTGCCGCCAAGCAGAGAGAGAGAGA
AAAAGAGGGAGAGCAGCTTAGACCGCATGTGCTTGTGTGTGAGGCGTCTCTCTCTTCGTCTCCTGTTTGC
GCAAACGCATAGACTGCACTGAGAAAATCGATTACCTATTTTTTATGAATGAATATTTGCACTATTACTA
TTCAAAACTATTAAGATAGCAATCACATTCAATAGCCAAATACTATACCACCTGAGCGATGCAACGAAAT
GATCAATTTGAGCAAAAATGCTGCATATTTAGGACGGCATCATTATAGAAATGCTTCTTGCTGTGTACTT
TTCTCTCGTCTGGCAGCTGTTTCGCCGTTATTGTTAAAACCGGCTTAAGTTAGGTGTGTTTTCTACGACT
AGTGATGCCCCTACTAGAAGATGTGTGTTGCACAAATGTCCCTGAATAACCAATTTGAAGTGCAGATAGC
AGTAAACGTAAGCTAATATGAATATTATTTAACTGTAATGTTTTAATATCGCTGGACATTACTAATAAAC
CCACTATAAACACATGTACATATGTATGTTTTGGCATACAATGAGTAGTTGGGGAAAAAATGTGTAAAAG
CACCGTGACCATCACAGCATAAAGATAACCAGCTGAAGTATCGAATATGAGTAACCCCCAAATTGAATCA
CATGCCGCAACTGATAGGACCCATGGAAGTACACTCTTCATGGCGATATACAAGACACACACAAGCACGA
ACACCCAGTTGCGGAGGAAATTCTCCGTAAATGAAAACCCAATCGGCGAACAATTCATACCCATATATGG
TAAAAGTTTTGAACGCGACTTGAGAGCGGAGAGCATTGCGGCTGATAAGGTTTTAGCGCTAAGCGGGCTT
TATAAAACGGGCTGCGGGACCAGTTTTCATATCACTACCGTTTGAGTTCTTGTGCTGTGTGGATACTCCT
CCCGACACAAAGCCGCTCCATCAGCCAGCAGTCGTCTAATCCAGAGACCCCGGATCGGGGTACCAACATG
GACGCACAAACACGACGACGTGAGCGTCGCGCTGAGAAACAAGCTCAATGGAAAGCTGCAAACGGTGGAT
CTCCTCCACATATGGCTTACCCATACGATGTTCCAGATTACGCTCCTCCAAGCTTGAATTCTGCAGATAT
CCAGCACAGTGGCGGCCGCTATCAAGGAGCGTCCAATCAACAATCCCGATTAAATCAGTGGAAGCTTCCA
GTATTAGATAAGGAGATCAACTCTGACAGTACGGAATTTTCTCGTGCCCCAGGTGCAACGAAACAAAATT
TGACGGCCAACACAAGCAACATAAACTCTTTGGGTCTTCAAAACGATAGTACATGGTCAACTGGACGCAG
TATTGGTGACGGTTGGCCTGATCCCTCATCTGATAACGAGAATAAAGACTGGTCTGTTGCTCAGCCAACT
TCAGCAGCAACTGCTTACACTGATCTGGTCCAAGAGTTTGAGCCAGGCAAGCCATGGAAGGGTTCACAGA
TCAAAAGCATAGAAGATGATCCCAGCATTACACCAGGAAGCGTTGCTAGATCTCCATTGTCTATTAATTC
GACGCCAAAAGATGCTGACATATTTGCCAATACCGGTAAAAATTCACCGACTGATTTACCGCCACTAAGT
TTATCGTCGTCTACATGGAGTTTTAATCCAAACCAAAATTATCCGAGTCACAGTTGGTCTGACAATAGTC
AACAATGTACCGCCACTTCGGAGCTTTGGACAAGCCCGCTAAATAAATCATCGTCTCGAGGTCCCCCGCC
AGGATTGACTGCCAATTCAAATAAATCTGCAAATAGTAATGCGTCAACGCCAACAACTATTACCGGAGGT
GCGAATGGATGGTTACAGCCTCGAAGTGGCGGTGTTCAAACCACAAACACTAATTGGACAGGTGGTAACA
CCACTTGGGGCCCACAAACTCCTTCCTCTACAAGCTCTAGTGGAACTAGTGGTGGCAACGTCGGAGGCGT
CGGCACTTCAGCCAATAATGCAAACAGTGGTTCTGCAGCTTGTCTGTCCGGAAACAATAGCGGCAACGGA
AACGGCAGCGCGAGCGGCGCCGGCAGCGGCAACAATGGCAACAGTAGCTGCAACAACAGTGCCGCCGGGG
GGGGCAGCAGCAGCAACAACACGATTACCACTGTAGCAAATTCGAATCTTGTTGGTTCTAGTGGCTCTGT
CTCAAATTCCTCTGGCGTTACTGCTAACTCTAGTACTGTTTCTGTAGTTAGTTGTACAGCGAGTGGGAAT
TCCATAAATGGGGCAGGTACTGCAAACAGTTCTGGTTCAAAGAGTAGTGCAAACAATTTAGCTAGCGGCC
AGTCTAGCGCTTCTAACTTAACTAATAGCACCAATTCAACATGGCGACAAACTAGCCAAAACCAAGCTCT
TCAAAGTCAAAGCAGGCCATCAGGCAGAGAAGCTGACTTTGATTATATATCTCTCGTTTATTCCATTGTT
GATGATTAATCTAGAGGGCCCGCGGTTCGAAGGTAAGCCTATCCCTAACCCTCTCCTCGGTCTCGATTCT
ACGCGTACCGGTCATCATCACCATCACCATTGAGTTTAAACCCGCTGATCAGCCTCGACTGTGCCTTCTA
AGGCCTGAGCTCGCTGATCAGCCTCGATCGAGGATCCAGACATGATAAGATACATTGATGAGTTTGGACA
AACCACAACTAGAATGCAGTGAAAAAAATGCTTTATTTGTGAAATTTGTGATGCTATTGCTTTATTTGTA
ACCATTATAAGCTGCAATAAACAAGTTAACAACAACAATTGCATTCATTTTATGTTTCAGGTTCAGGGGG
AGGTGTGGGAGGTTTTTTAAAGCAAGTAAAACCTCTACAAATGTGGTATGGCTGATTATGATCAGTCGAC
CGATGCCCTTGAGAGCCTTCAACCCAGTCAGCTCCTTCCGGTGGGCGCGGGGCATGACTATCGTCGCCGC
ACTTATGACTGTCTTCTTTATCATGCAACTCGTAGGACAGGTGCCGGCAGCGCTCTGGGTCATTTTCGGC
GAGGACCGCTTTCGCTGGAGCGCGACGATGATCGGCCTGTCGCTTGCGGTATTCGGAATCTTGCACGCCC
TCGCTCAAGCCTTCGTCACTGGTCCCGCCACCAAACGTTTCGGCGAGAAGCAGGCCATTATCGCCGGCAT
GGCGGCCGACGCGCTGGGCTACGTCTTGCTGGCGTTCGCGACGCGAGGCTGGATGGCCTTCCCCATTATG
ATTCTTCTCGCTTCCGGCGGCATCGGGATGCCCGCGTTGCAGGCCATGCTGTCCAGGCAGGTAGATGACG
ACCATCAGGGACAGCTTCAAGGATCGCTCGCGGCTCTTACCAGCCAGCAAAAGGCCAGGAACCGTAAAAA
GGCCGCGTTGCTGGCGTTTTTCCATAGGCTCCGCCCCCCTGACGAGCATCACAAAAATCGACGCTCAAGT
CAGAGGTGGCGAAACCCGACAGGACTATAAAGATACCAGGCGTTTCCCCCTGGAAGCTCCCTCGTGCGCT
CTCCTGTTCCGACCCTGCCGCTTACCGGATACCTGTCCGCCTTTCTCCCTTCGGGAAGCGTGGCGCTTTC
TCAATGCTCACGCTGTAGGTATCTCAGTTCGGTGTAGGTCGTTCGCTCCAAGCTGGGCTGTGTGCACGAA
CCCCCCGTTCAGCCCGACCGCTGCGCCTTATCCGGTAACTATCGTCTTGAGTCCAACCCGGTAAGACACG
ACTTATCGCCACTGGCAGCAGCCACTGGTAACAGGATTAGCAGAGCGAGGTATGTAGGCGGTGCTACAGA
GTTCTTGAAGTGGTGGCCTAACTACGGCTACACTAGAAGGACAGTATTTGGTATCTGCGCTCTGCTGAAG
CCAGTTACCTTCGGAAAAAGAGTTGGTAGCTCTTGATCCGGCAAACAAACCACCGCTGGTAGCGGTGGTT
TTTTTGTTTGCAAGCAGCAGATTACGCGCAGAAAAAAAGGATCTCAAGAAGATCCTTTGATCTTTTCTAC
GGGGTCTGACGCTCAGTGGAACGAAAACTCACGTTAAGGGATTTTGGTCATGAGATTATCAAAAAGGATC
TTCACCTAGATCCTTTTAAATTAAAAATGAAGTTTTAAATCAATCTAAAGTATATATGAGTAAACTTGGT
CTGACAGTTACCAATGCTTAATCAGTGAGGCACCTATCTCAGCGATCTGTCTATTTCGTTCATCCATAGT
TGCCTGACTCCCCGTCGTGTAGATAACTACGATACGGGAGGGCTTACCATCTGGCCCCAGTGCTGCAATG
ATACCGCGAGACCCACGCTCACCGGCTCCAGATTTATCAGCAATAAACCAGCCAGCCGGAAGGGCCGAGC
GCAGAAGTGGTCCTGCAACTTTATCCGCCTCCATCCAGTCTATTAATTGTTGCCGGGAAGCTAGAGTAAG
TAGTTCGCCAGTTAATAGTTTGCGCAACGTTGTTGCCATTGCTGCAGGCATCGTGGTGTCACGCTCGTCG
TTTGGTATGGCTTCATTCAGCTCCGGTTCCCAACGATCAAGGCGAGTTACATGATCCCCCATGTTGTGCA
AAAAAGCGGTTAGCTCCTTCGGTCCTCCGATCGTTGTCAGAAGTAAGTTGGCCGCAGTGTTATCACTCAT
GGTTATGGCAGCACTGCATAATTCTCTTACTGTCATGCCATCCGTAAGATGCTTTTCTGTGACTGGTGAG
TACTCAACCAAGTCATTCTGAGAATAGTGTATGCGGCGACCGAGTTGCTCTTGCCCGGCGTCAACACGGG
ATAATACCGCGCCACATAGCAGAACTTTAAAAGTGCTCATCATTGGAAAACGTTCTTCGGGGCGAAAACT
CTCAAGGATCTTACCGCTGTTGAGATCCAGTTCGATGTAACCCACTCGTGCACCCAACTGATCTTCAGCA
TCTTTTACTTTCACCAGCGTTTCTGGGTGAGCAAAAACAGGAAGGCAAAATGCCGCAAAAAAGGGAATAA
GGGCGACACGGAAATGTTGAATACTCATACTCTTCCTTTTTCAATATTATTGAAGCATTTATCAGGGTTA
TTGTCTCATGAGCGGATACATATTTGAATGTATTTAGAAAAATAAACAAATAGGGGTTCCGCGCACATTT
CCCCGAAAAGTGCCACCTGACGTCTAAGAAACCATTATTATCATGACATTAACCTATAAAAATAGGCGTA
TCACGAGGCCCTTTCGT
Features (pLannotate 1.2.2; 11 found; start..end, strand, type, name):
     56..2568    +  promoter       Ac5 promoter: Drosophila melanogaster actin 5C promoter
   2588..2653    +  CDS            N (fragment): REGN_LAMBD - Experimental evidence at protein level: Swiss-Prot protein existence level 1. Plays a role as a transcriptional antitermination factor that allows the virus to initiate its lytic phase. Activates expression of the delayed viral early genes by modifying host RNA polymerase (RNAP) into a form that is resistant to termination signals. This antitermination function requires the host NusA protein which serves to stabilize the interaction between antitermination protein N and host RNA polymerase. From Escherichia phage lambda (Bacteriophage lambda).
   2678..2704    +  CDS            3xHA (fragment): three tandem HA epitope tags
   2750..4066    +  CDS            gw (fragment): GAWKY_DROME - Also known as GW182 From Drosophila melanogaster (Fruit fly).
   4092..4133    +  CDS            V5 tag: epitope tag from simian virus 5
   4233..4367    -  polyA_signal   SV40 poly(A) signal: SV40 polyadenylation signal
   4390..4474    -  CDS            large T antigen (fragment): large T antigen from SV40 (simian virus 40)
   4475..4945    +  CDS            TcR (fragment): tetracycline efflux protein; tet; confers resistance to tetracycline
   4989..5577    -  rep_origin     ori: high-copy-number ColE1/pMB1/pBR322/pUC origin of replication
   5748..6608    -  CDS            AmpR: β-lactamase; bla; confers resistance to ampicillin, carbenicillin, and related antibiotics
   6609..6713    -  promoter       AmpR promoter: bla
