[The description below was written by a language model from this plasmid's Addgene catalogue record and pLannotate feature annotations shown in this document.]
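Description:
pAc5.1B-lambdaN-HA-DmGW182-MGW-Cterm_H is a 6.8 kb insect-cell expression plasmid. The catalogue lists the backbone as unknown, although the name and feature layout point to a pAc5.1B-type vector. It is propagated in E. coli through a ColE1/pUC-type origin and selected with ampicillin via the β-lactamase gene and its bla promoter. The origin is annotated as a high-copy type, whereas the catalogue entry lists the plasmid as low copy. Short annotated fragments of a tetracycline resistance gene and of SV40 large T antigen appear to be non-functional backbone remnants rather than working markers.

The expression cassette is driven by the Drosophila melanogaster actin 5C promoter, a strong constitutive promoter commonly used in cultured fly cells such as S2 cells. Downstream lies a fusion reading frame that begins with a short fragment of the bacteriophage lambda N protein, followed by an HA epitope (the annotated span corresponds to roughly one HA repeat). Next comes a roughly 1.3 kb fragment of the Drosophila gw gene (GW182), named as the "MGW-Cterm" portion of the protein. A V5 tag sequence and an SV40 polyadenylation signal follow the insert; the record does not show whether the V5 tag is translated in frame or lies after a stop codon.

The lambda N peptide binds BoxB RNA hairpins, so this design is typical of tethering assays, in which the fusion protein is artificially recruited to a BoxB-bearing reporter mRNA independently of miRNAs or Argonaute. This fits the associated study of how the GW182 silencing domain promotes translational repression and decay of microRNA targets, with the HA tag allowing detection or immunoprecipitation. The depositor sequence may be theoretical or only partly verified.
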