Addgene plasmid #146497: pAc5.1B-lambdaN-HA-DmGW182-MGW-Cterm_H
Purpose: Insect Expression of DmGW182-MGW-Cterm
Depositing lab: Elisa Izaurralde. Depositing organization: Max Planck Institute for Developmental Biology. Publication: The silencing domain of GW182 interacts with PABPC1 to promote translational repression and degradation of microRNA targets and is required for target release. Zekri L, Huntzinger E, Heimstadt S, Izaurralde E. Mol Cell Biol. 2009 Dec;29(23):6220-31. doi: 10.1128/MCB.01081-09. Epub 2009 Sep 21. PubMed 19797087.
Backbone
  Vector backbone: Unknown
  Vector type: Insect Expression
Growth in bacteria
  Bacterial resistance: Ampicillin, 100 μg/mL
  Growth temperature: 37°C
  Growth strain: DH5alpha
  Copy number: Low Copy
Gene/Insert
  Gene/Insert name: DmGW182-MGW-Cterm
  Species: D. melanogaster (fly)
  Entrez Gene: gw (a.k.a. Dmel_CG31992, CG11484, CG31992, CG9905, Dmel\CG31992, GQ182, GW, GW182, Gw, Gw182, anon-EST:Posey205, dGW182, gw182)
  Cloning method: Unknown
Terms and licenses: Academic/Nonprofit Terms; Industry Terms: Not Available to Industry
Depositor comments: Plasmids from this collection were made available to the research community and donated after the lab closed. Please note that the sequence provided by the depositing laboratory may be theoretical/predicted or based on Sanger sequencing results. There may be discrepancies between sequencing results obtained by Addgene and the depositor sequence. If an Addgene verified sequence is not available, please contact before placing your order to request that our lab fully sequence the plasmid.
How to cite: pAc5.1B-lambdaN-HA-DmGW182-MGW-Cterm_H was a gift from Elisa Izaurralde (Addgene plasmid # 146497 ; http://n2t.net/addgene:146497 ; RRID:Addgene_146497)
